Addgene plasmid #230139: AiP12861 - pAAV-AiE0666m-minBG-SYFP2-WPRE3-BGHpA (Alias: CN2861)
Purpose: AiE0666m is an enhancer sequence, designed to drive AAV-mediated transgene expression in specific populations of brain cells
Depositing lab: Allen Institute for Brain Science & Boaz Levi. Depositing organization: Allen Institute. Publication: A suite of enhancer AAVs and transgenic mouse lines for genetic access to cortical cell types. Ben-Simon Y, Hooper M, Narayan S, Daigle TL, Dwivedi D, Way SW, Oster A, Stafford DA, Mich JK, Taormina MJ, Martinez RA, Opitz-Araya X, Roth JR, Alexander JR, Allen S, Amster A, Arbuckle J, Ayala A, Baker PM, Bakken TE, Barcelli T, Barta S, Bendrick J, Bertagnolli D, Bielstein C, Bishwakarma P, Bowlus J, Boyer G, Brouner K, Casian B, Casper T, Chakka AB, Chakrabarty R, Chance RK, Chavan S, Clark M, Colbert K, Collman F, Daniel S, Departee M, DiValentin P, Donadio N, Dotson N, Egdorf T, Fliss T, Gabitto M, Garcia J, Gary A, Gasperini M, Gloe J, Goldy J, Gore BB, Graybuck L, Greisman N, Haeseleer F, Halterman C, Haradon Z, Hastings SD, Helback O, Ho W, Hockemeyer D, Huang C, Huff S, Hunker A, Johansen N, Jones D, Juneau Z, Kalmbach B, Kannan M, Khem S, Kussick E, Kutsal R, Larsen R, Lee C, Lee AY, Leibly M, Lenz GH, Li S, Liang E, Lusk N, Madigan Z, Malloy J, Malone J, McCue R, Melchor J, Mollenkopf T, Moosman S, Morin E, Newman D, Ng L, Ngo K, Omstead V, Otto S, Oyama A, Pena N, Pham T, Phillips E, Pom CA, Potekhina L, Ransford S, Ray PL, Rette D, Reynoldson C, Rimorin C, Rocha D, Ruiz A, Sanchez REA, Sawyer L, Sedeno-Cortes A, Sevigny JP, Shapovalova N, Shepard N, Shulga L, Sigler AR, Siverts L, Soliman S, Somasundaram S, Staats B, Stewart K, Szelenyi E, Tieu M, Trader C, Tran A, van Velthoven CTJ, Walker M, Wang Y, Weed N, Wirthlin M, Wood T, Wynalda B, Yao Z, Zhou T, Ariza J, Dee N, Reding M, Ronellenfitch K, Mufti S, Sunkin SM, Smith KA, Esposito L, Waters J, Thyagarajan B, Yao S, Lein ES, Zeng H, Levi BP, Ngai J, Ting JT, Tasic B. Cell. 2025 May 16:S0092-8674(25)00513-6. doi: 10.1016/j.cell.2025.05.002. PubMed 40403729.
Backbone
  Vector backbone: pAAV2
  Vector type: AAV
Growth in bacteria
  Bacterial resistance: Ampicillin, 100 μg/mL
  Growth temperature: 37°C
  Growth strain: NEB Stable
  Copy number: High Copy
Gene/Insert
  Gene/Insert name: SYFP2
  Species: Synthetic
  Promoter: minBG
  Cloning method: Gibson Cloning
Terms and licenses: Academic/Nonprofit Terms; Industry Terms: Not Available to Industry
How to cite: AiP12861 - pAAV-AiE0666m-minBG-SYFP2-WPRE3-BGHpA (Alias: CN2861) was a gift from Allen Institute for Brain Science & Boaz Levi (Addgene plasmid # 230139 ; http://n2t.net/addgene:230139 ; RRID:Addgene_230139)
