[The description below was written by a language model from this plasmid's Addgene catalogue record and pLannotate feature annotations shown in this document.]
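Description:
AiP12861 - pAAV-AiE0666m-minBG-SYFP2-WPRE3-BGHpA (alias CN2861) is a 4,823-nt AAV transfer plasmid built on a pAAV2 backbone and used to package recombinant adeno-associated virus for delivery to brain cells. It is propagated in bacteria through a high-copy ColE1/pUC-type origin and selected with ampicillin via a β-lactamase gene under its own promoter. The backbone also carries an f1 phage origin and small remnants of the pBR322 bom and rop regions. The recorded growth strain is a recombination-deficient stable strain, a common choice for preserving the repeat-rich ITRs.

The payload lies between AAV2 inverted terminal repeats, which provide the cis signals for genome replication and encapsidation. The downstream ITR is annotated in full, whereas the upstream one is detected only as two short fragments. According to the construct name and catalogue entry, the enhancer AiE0666m sits upstream of a minimal beta-globin promoter (minBG). Neither element is annotated in the feature table, but both presumably occupy the unannotated stretch between the upstream ITR and the reporter. A minimal promoter has little activity of its own, so expression depends on the enhancer, which is designed to restrict transgene expression to specific populations of brain cells. The record does not say which populations. The driven gene is SYFP2, a rapidly maturing monomeric yellow fluorescent protein. It is followed by WPRE3, a shortened woodchuck posttranscriptional regulatory element that appears as two WPRE fragments and boosts transcript expression while saving packaging capacity, and then by a bovine growth hormone polyadenylation signal. The construct serves as a fluorescent reporter virus for evaluating and exploiting enhancer-based genetic access to cortical cell types.
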