Features (pLannotate 1.2.2; 14 found; start..end, strand, type, name):
     12..39      +  repeat_region  AAV2 ITR (fragment): inverted terminal repeat of adeno-associated virus serotype 2 inverted
     68..95      +  repeat_region  AAV2 ITR (fragment): inverted terminal repeat of adeno-associated virus serotype 2 inverted
    841..1557    +  CDS            SYFP2: SYFP2 is a basic (constitutively fluorescent) yellow fluorescent protein published in 2006, derived from Aequorea victoria. It is reported to be a very rapidly-maturing monomer with moderate acid sensitivity.
   1597..1754    +  misc_feature   WPRE (fragment): woodchuck hepatitis virus posttranscriptional regulatory element
   1760..1840    +  misc_feature   WPRE (fragment): woodchuck hepatitis virus posttranscriptional regulatory element
   1857..1968    +  polyA_signal   bGH poly(A) signal: bovine growth hormone polyadenylation signal
   2086..2226    +  repeat_region  AAV2 ITR: inverted terminal repeat of adeno-associated virus serotype 2 inverted
   2231..2282    -  misc_feature   bom (fragment): basis of mobility region from pBR322
   2301..2756    +  rep_origin     f1 ori (sequence partly withheld): f1 bacteriophage origin of replication; arrow indicates direction of (+) strand synthesis
   2757..2806    -  misc_feature   bom (fragment): basis of mobility region from pBR322
   2908..2943    -  CDS            rop (fragment): Rop protein, which maintains plasmids at low copy number; rop
   3038..3142    +  promoter       AmpR promoter: bla
   3143..4003    +  CDS            AmpR: β-lactamase; bla; confers resistance to ampicillin, carbenicillin, and related antibiotics
   4174..4762    +  rep_origin     ori: high-copy-number ColE1/pMB1/pBR322/pUC origin of replication
>Addgene plasmid #230139 | AiP12861 - pAAV-AiE0666m-minBG-SYFP2-WPRE3-BGHpA (Alias: CN2861) | addgene full sequence | sequence record 461866 | Addgene NGS Result
CCTGCAGGCAGCTGCGCGCTCGCTCGCTCACTGAGGCCGCCCGGGCGTCGGGCGACCTTTGGTCGCCCGG
CCTCAGTGAGCGAGCGAGCGCGCAGAGAGGGAGTGGCCAACTCCATCACTAGGGGTTCCTGCGGCCGCAC
GCGTTCTCTACCTTGACCTGCAGAAGGTCTGGCCCTGCCTCTCCCTGCCTCAGTGGTGAGAACCAAAGAT
CATTTATAATCATCCCCCCTGAAGTCCGCCTAGCTCTCTATCTACCAGGCTACTTTAAATTCCCTTTCAC
CTTGGCTCTGGGTGGCAGATGCCACAGGAAGGCTCTGGACCGCTCATGAGTCATCTCCTCTGCAGTGGAA
CAATAACAGAATAATTATCTGCTGGTGTCATTTGCTACGTTTGGTAGCAGGTCCTGTGCCCAGGGATAGT
CATGGCCACAGCCTCTCTAATGACCTGGATAGCAGAGAAAGAATGCTATTATTCTGTTTATTGAGAATTA
AAATAAATCTGGTCAGAGGAGAAGCCATCCGCTATTGGGCTCGTCCCAAAAGCAATTACCTGTAATTCTG
CCGCTTCAGGGAAGTGAGTCACTAGTGTTTGAGGACCCAAACCATTACCCGCAACCAGAGAAGGCCCAGA
GGAGATTAATCAGAATATTTTTCACAGGACCACATCTACCTCACCTCCTCTCATTTTGAGTTCAATTTAC
AGCCTACATAGCCCTTTATAGGTGCAAAGAGAGGGAAGTGTGAGCTCGGGCTGGGCATAAAAGTCAGGGC
AGAGCCATCTATTGCTTACATTTGCTTCTGGGATCCAGATCTTTCGAAGCTAGCGCTACCGGTCGCCACC
ATGGTGAGCAAGGGCGAGGAGCTGTTCACCGGGGTGGTGCCCATCCTGGTCGAGCTGGACGGCGACGTAA
ACGGCCACAAGTTCAGCGTGTCCGGCGAGGGCGAGGGCGATGCCACCTACGGCAAGCTGACCCTGAAGCT
GATCTGCACCACCGGCAAGCTGCCCGTGCCCTGGCCCACCCTCGTGACCACCCTGGGCTACGGCGTGCAG
TGCTTCGCCCGCTACCCCGACCACATGAAGCAGCACGACTTCTTCAAGTCCGCCATGCCCGAAGGCTACG
TCCAGGAGCGCACCATCTTCTTCAAGGACGACGGCAACTACAAGACCCGCGCCGAGGTGAAGTTCGAGGG
CGACACCCTGGTGAACCGCATCGAGCTGAAGGGCATCGACTTCAAGGAGGACGGCAACATCCTGGGGCAC
AAGCTGGAGTACAACTACAACAGCCACAACGTCTATATCACCGCCGACAAGCAGAAGAACGGCATCAAGG
CCAACTTCAAGATCCGCCACAACATCGAGGACGGCGGCGTGCAGCTCGCCGACCACTACCAGCAGAACAC
CCCCATCGGCGACGGCCCCGTGCTGCTGCCCGACAACCACTACCTGAGCTACCAGTCCAAGCTGAGCAAA
GACCCCAACGAGAAGCGCGATCACATGGTCCTGCTGGAGTTCGTGACCGCCGCCGGGATCACTCTCGGCA
TGGACGAGCTGTACAAGTAAGTCGACGGCGCGCCGCGGCCGCGAATTCGATATCATAATCAACCTCTGGA
TTACAAAATTTGTGAAAGATTGACTGGTATTCTTAACTATGTTGCTCCTTTTACGCTATGTGGATACGCT
GCTTTAATGCCTTTGTATCATGCTATTGCTTCCCGTATGGCTTTCATTTTCTCCTCCTTGTATAAATCCT
GGTTAGTTCTTGCCACGGCGGAACTCATCGCCGCCTGCCTTGCCCGCTGCTGGACAGGGGCTCGGCTGTT
GGGCACTGACAATTCCGTGGCTCGAGAGATCTTCGACTGTGCCTTCTAGTTGCCAGCCATCTGTTGTTTG
CCCCTCCCCCGTGCCTTCCTTGACCCTGGAAGGTGCCACTCCCACTGTCCTTTCCTAATAAAATGAGGAA
ATTGCATCGCATTGTCTGAGTAGGTGTCATTCTATTCTGGGGGGTGGGGTGGGGCAGGACAGCAAGGGGG
AGGATTGGGAAGACAATAGCAGGCATGAGATCTCACGTGCGGACCGAGCGGCCGCAGGAACCCCTAGTGA
TGGAGTTGGCCACTCCCTCTCTGCGCGCTCGCTCGCTCACTGAGGCCGGGCGACCAAAGGTCGCCCGACG
CCCGGGCTTTGCCCGGGCGGCCTCAGTGAGCGAGCGAGCGCGCAGCTGCCTGCAGGGGCGCCTGATGCGG
TATTTTCTCCTTACGCATCTGTGCGGTATTTCACACCGCATA
[95 nt withheld, positions 2283-2377]
T
[46 nt withheld, positions 2379-2424]
C
[141 nt withheld, positions 2426-2566]
CCTTTGACGTTGGAGTCCACGTTCTTT
[37 nt withheld, positions 2594-2630]
ACTCTATCTCGGGCTATTCTTTTGATTTATAAGGGATTTTGCCGATTTCGGTCTATTGGTTAAAAAATGA
GCTGATTTAACAAAAATTTAACGCGAATTTTAACAAAATATTAACGTTTACAATTTTATGGTGCACTCTC
AGTACAATCTGCTCTGATGCCGCATAGTTAAGCCAGCCCCGACACCCGCCAACACCCGCTGACGCGCCCT
GACGGGCTTGTCTGCTCCCGGCATCCGCTTACAGACAAGCTGTGACCGTCTCCGGGAGCTGCATGTGTCA
GAGGTTTTCACCGTCATCACCGAAACGCGCGAGACGAAAGGGCCTCGTGATACGCCTATTTTTATAGGTT
AATGTCATGATAATAATGGTTTCTTAGACGTCAGGTGGCACTTTTCGGGGAAATGTGCGCGGAACCCCTA
TTTGTTTATTTTTCTAAATACATTCAAATATGTATCCGCTCATGAGACAATAACCCTGATAAATGCTTCA
ATAATATTGAAAAAGGAAGAGTATGAGTATTCAACATTTCCGTGTCGCCCTTATTCCCTTTTTTGCGGCA
TTTTGCCTTCCTGTTTTTGCTCACCCAGAAACGCTGGTGAAAGTAAAAGATGCTGAAGATCAGTTGGGTG
CACGAGTGGGTTACATCGAACTGGATCTCAACAGCGGTAAGATCCTTGAGAGTTTTCGCCCCGAAGAACG
TTTTCCAATGATGAGCACTTTTAAAGTTCTGCTATGTGGCGCGGTATTATCCCGTATTGACGCCGGGCAA
GAGCAACTCGGTCGCCGCATACACTATTCTCAGAATGACTTGGTTGAGTACTCACCAGTCACAGAAAAGC
ATCTTACGGATGGCATGACAGTAAGAGAATTATGCAGTGCTGCCATAACCATGAGTGATAACACTGCGGC
CAACTTACTTCTGACAACGATCGGAGGACCGAAGGAGCTAACCGCTTTTTTGCACAACATGGGGGATCAT
GTAACTCGCCTTGATCGTTGGGAACCGGAGCTGAATGAAGCCATACCAAACGACGAGCGTGACACCACGA
TGCCTGTAGCAATGGCAACAACGTTGCGCAAACTATTAACTGGCGAACTACTTACTCTAGCTTCCCGGCA
ACAATTAATAGACTGGATGGAGGCGGATAAAGTTGCAGGACCACTTCTGCGCTCGGCCCTTCCGGCTGGC
TGGTTTATTGCTGATAAATCTGGAGCCGGTGAGCGTGGGTCTCGCGGTATCATTGCAGCACTGGGGCCAG
ATGGTAAGCCCTCCCGTATCGTAGTTATCTACACGACGGGGAGTCAGGCAACTATGGATGAACGAAATAG
ACAGATCGCTGAGATAGGTGCCTCACTGATTAAGCATTGGTAACTGTCAGACCAAGTTTACTCATATATA
CTTTAGATTGATTTAAAACTTCATTTTTAATTTAAAAGGATCTAGGTGAAGATCCTTTTTGATAATCTCA
TGACCAAAATCCCTTAACGTGAGTTTTCGTTCCACTGAGCGTCAGACCCCGTAGAAAAGATCAAAGGATC
TTCTTGAGATCCTTTTTTTCTGCGCGTAATCTGCTGCTTGCAAACAAAAAAACCACCGCTACCAGCGGTG
GTTTGTTTGCCGGATCAAGAGCTACCAACTCTTTTTCCGAAGGTAACTGGCTTCAGCAGAGCGCAGATAC
CAAATACTGTTCTTCTAGTGTAGCCGTAGTTAGGCCACCACTTCAAGAACTCTGTAGCACCGCCTACATA
CCTCGCTCTGCTAATCCTGTTACCAGTGGCTGCTGCCAGTGGCGATAAGTCGTGTCTTACCGGGTTGGAC
TCAAGACGATAGTTACCGGATAAGGCGCAGCGGTCGGGCTGAACGGGGGGTTCGTGCACACAGCCCAGCT
TGGAGCGAACGACCTACACCGAACTGAGATACCTACAGCGTGAGCTATGAGAAAGCGCCACGCTTCCCGA
AGGGAGAAAGGCGGACAGGTATCCGGTAAGCGGCAGGGTCGGAACAGGAGAGCGCACGAGGGAGCTTCCA
GGGGGAAACGCCTGGTATCTTTATAGTCCTGTCGGGTTTCGCCACCTCTGACTTGAGCGTCGATTTTTGT
GATGCTCGTCAGGGGGGCGGAGCCTATGGAAAAACGCCAGCAACGCGGCCTTTTTACGGTTCCTGGCCTT
TTGCTGGCCTTTTGCTCACATGT
